>Addgene plasmid #43576 | III-CGCC | depositor partial sequence | sequence record 58841 | III-CGCC sequence 426 bps
CGTCTCGGCTCACCCCAGAGCAGGTCGTGGCGATCGCAAGCCACGACGGAGGAAAGCAAGCCTTGGAAAC
AGTACAGAGGCTGTTGCCTGTGCTGTGCCAAGCGCACGGACTCACCCCAGAGCAGGTCGTGGCAATCGCG
AGCAATAACGGCGGAAAACAGGCTTTGGAAACGGTGCAGAGGCTCCTTCCAGTGCTGTGCCAAGCGCACG
GCCTCACCCCAGAGCAGGTCGTGGCGATCGCAAGCCACGACGGAGGAAAGCAAGCCTTGGAAACAGTACA
GAGGCTGTTGCCTGTGCTGTGCCAAGCGCACGGATTAACCCCAGAGCAGGTCGTGGCGATCGCAAGCCAC
GACGGAGGAAAGCAAGCCTTGGAAACAGTACAGAGGCTGTTGCCTGTGCTGTGCCAAGCGCACGGACTCA
GAGACG
