>Addgene plasmid #43576 | III-CGCC | addgene partial sequence | sequence record 61572 | M13-F20 5'-TGTAAAACGACGGCCAGT-3'
GAATTGGGCCCTCTAGATGCATGCTCGAGCGGCCGCCAGTGTGATGGATATCTGCAGAATTCGCCCTTGC
CGTCCTAGCGCGTCTCGGCTCACCCCAGAGCAGGTCGTGGCGATCGCAAGCCACGACGGAGGAAAGCAAG
CCTTGGAAACAGTACAGAGGCTGTTGCCTGTGCTGTGCCAAGCGCACGGACTCACCCCAGAGCAGGTCGT
GGCAATCGCGAGCAATAACGGCGGAAAACAGGCTTTGGAAACGGTGCAGAGGCTCCTTCCAGTGCTGTGC
CAAGCGCACGGCCTCACCCCAGAGCAGGTCGTGGCGATCGCAAGCCACGACGGAGGAAAGCAAGCCTTGG
AAACAGTACAGAGGCTGTTGCCTGTGCTGTGCCAAGCGCACGGATTAACCCCAGAGCAGGTCGTGGCGAT
CGCAAGCCACGACGGAGGAAAGCAAGCCTTGGAAACAGTACAGAGGCTGTTGCCTGTGCTGTGCCAAGCG
CACGGACTCAGAGACGTGGGCACAGGAAAGAAGGGCGAATTCCAGCACACTGGCGGCCGTTACTAGTGGA
TCCGAGCTCGGTACCAAGCTTGATGCATAGCTTGAGTATTCTATAGTGTCACCTAAATAGCTTGGCGTAA
TCATGGTCATAGCTGTTTCCTGTGTGAAATTGTTATCCGCTCACAATTCCACACAACATACGAGCCGGAA
GCATAAAGTGTAAAGCCTGGGGTGCCTAATGAGTGAGCTAACTCACATTAATTGCGTTGCGCTCACTGCC
CGCTTTCCAGTCGGGAAACCTGTCGTGCCAGCTGCATTAATGAATCGGCCAACGCGCGGGGAGAGGCGGT
TTGCGTATTGGGCGCTCTTCC
