[The description below was written by a language model from this plasmid's Addgene catalogue record.]
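Description:
III-CGCC is a bacterial cloning plasmid built on the commercial pCRII-TOPO backbone (about 4.0 kb without insert), carrying a 426 bp synthetic insert introduced by TOPO cloning. It is maintained at high copy number in E. coli and carries both ampicillin and kanamycin resistance markers, as is standard for this backbone. The insert sits between the T7 and M13-reverse priming sites that the record lists for sequence verification. The vector is for propagation and storage of the fragment only. The record lists no promoter for expression in a target host, no tag and no reporter, and no feature table is provided.

The record does not describe the insert beyond its name, synthetic origin and size. The plasmid was deposited with a publication describing a TALEN genome-editing system for generating human stem cell-based disease models. In that context, the name and size are consistent with a pre-assembled block of four TAL effector repeat modules: 426 bp fits four repeats of roughly 34 amino acids each. On this reading, "CGCC" would be the four DNA bases the block recognises and "III" its position in the ordered assembly of a full repeat array. This interpretation is an inference from the name, size and publication, not something the catalogue fields state.

On that reading, the plasmid would be one member of a library of multimer building blocks. Such fragments would be excised or amplified and joined in order with blocks from other positions, then placed in a TALEN expression backbone to build custom nucleases against chosen genomic sites. The assembly scheme and the flanking sites used for it are not given in the record.
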