Addgene plasmid #43576: III-CGCC
Depositing lab: Chad Cowan & Kiran Musunuru. Depositing organization: Harvard University. Publication: A TALEN Genome-Editing System for Generating Human Stem Cell-Based Disease Models. Ding Q, Lee YK, Schaefer EA, Peters DT, Veres A, Kim K, Kuperwasser N, Motola DL, Meissner TB, Hendriks WT, Trevisan M, Gupta RM, Moisan A, Banks E, Friesen M, Schinzel RT, Xia F, Tang A, Xia Y, Figueroa E, Wann A, Ahfeldt T, Daheron L, Zhang F, Rubin LL, Peng LF, Chung RT, Musunuru K, Cowan CA. Cell Stem Cell. 2012 Dec 12. pii: S1934-5909(12)00645-5. doi: 10.1016/j.stem.2012.11.011. PubMed 23246482.
Backbone
  Vector backbone: pCRII-TOPO
  Backbone manufacturer: Invitrogen
  Backbone size w/o insert (bp): 3973
  Vector type: Bacterial Cloning
Growth in bacteria
  Bacterial resistance: Ampicillin and Kanamycin, 100 & 50 μg/mL
  Growth temperature: 37°C
  Growth strain: Top10
  Copy number: High Copy
Gene/Insert
  Gene/Insert name: III-CGCC
  Species: Synthetic
  Insert size (bp): 426
  Cloning method: TOPO Cloning
  Sequencing primers: 5′ T7; 3′ M13-rev
Terms and licenses: Academic/Nonprofit Terms; Industry Terms: Not Available to Industry
How to cite: III-CGCC was a gift from Chad Cowan & Kiran Musunuru (Addgene plasmid # 43576 ; http://n2t.net/addgene:43576 ; RRID:Addgene_43576)
